Addgene plasmid #40540: pEMB52/Bag5_1_447
Depositing lab: Michael J Fox Foundation MJFF. Depositing organization: Michael J Fox Foundation.
Backbone
  Vector backbone: pEMB52
  Backbone manufacturer: Emerald
  Vector type: Baculovirus
Growth in bacteria
  Bacterial resistance: Ampicillin, 100 μg/mL
  Growth temperature: 37°C
  Growth strain: Top10
  Copy number: High Copy
Gene/Insert
  Gene/Insert name: Bag5
  Species: H. sapiens (human)
  Mutation: WT; aa1-447
  Entrez Gene: BAG5 (a.k.a. BAG-5, CMD2F)
  Promoter: polH
  Tag / fusion protein: 6xHis (N terminal on insert)
  Cloning method: Restriction Enzyme; 5′ cloning site BamHI (destroyed during cloning); 3′ cloning site HindIII (destroyed during cloning)
  Sequencing primers: 5′ DSP2466For:GAATTTCGTCGACAGATC; 3′ DSP2466Rev:AATAACCCGGATCAGCTT
Terms and licenses: Academic/Nonprofit Terms; Industry Terms
How to cite: pEMB52/Bag5_1_447 was a gift from Michael J Fox Foundation MJFF (Addgene plasmid # 40540 ; http://n2t.net/addgene:40540 ; RRID:Addgene_40540)
