[The description below was written by a language model from this plasmid's Addgene catalogue record and pLannotate feature annotations shown in this document.]
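Description:
pEMB52/Bag5_1_447 is a baculovirus transfer vector built on the Emerald pEMB52 backbone for producing human BAG5 in insect cells. In bacteria it behaves as an ordinary high-copy plasmid, with a ColE1/pUC-type origin and an ampicillin resistance gene (β-lactamase under its own promoter). An f1 phage origin and a residual lacZα fragment are also annotated. The expression region is flanked on one side by lef2 and ORF603 and on the other by the ORF1629 recombination region. These AcMNPV sequences border the polyhedrin locus and allow homologous recombination with baculoviral DNA, so that the cassette is transferred into a recombinant virus.

The payload is wild-type human BAG5, residues 1–447, placed downstream of the very late polyhedrin (polH) promoter, which drives strong expression late in infection. BAG5 is a BAG-family co-chaperone that the annotation describes as a possible Hsp70 nucleotide exchange factor and an inhibitor of parkin (PRKN) ubiquitination activity. The catalogue entry lists a 6xHis tag at the N terminus of the insert, whereas the feature table detects a short His-tag fragment just downstream of the BAG5 coding sequence, so the tag position is not consistent between the two sources. The BamHI and HindIII cloning sites were destroyed during insertion.

Oriented divergently from the polyhedrin promoter, the late p6.9 promoter drives E. coli β-glucuronidase (GUS), which can serve as a reporter for identifying recombinant virus or infected cells. The record does not state a purpose, but the design suits expression and His-tag affinity purification of recombinant BAG5.
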