Features (pLannotate 1.2.2; 14 found; start..end, strand, type, name):
    329..453     +  CDS            lef2: baculovirus late expression factor 2
    491..1096    +  CDS            ORF603: baculovirus ORF603 protein
   1167..2972    -  CDS            GUS: β-glucuronidase; uidA (or gusA) from E. coli
   2987..3302    -  promoter       p6.9 promoter: Autographa californica p6.9; baculovirus late basic protein promoter
   3317..3408    +  promoter       polyhedrin promoter: polh from Autographa californica; promoter for the baculovirus polyhedrin gene
   3463..4803    +  CDS            BAG5: BAG5_HUMAN - Also known as KIAA0873. Experimental evidence at protein level: Swiss-Prot protein existence level 1. Inhibits both auto-ubiquitination of PRKN and ubiquitination of target proteins by PRKN (By similarity). May function as a nucleotide exchange factor for HSP/HSP70, promoting ADP release, and activating Hsp70-mediated refolding. From Homo sapiens (Human).
   4829..4846    +  CDS            9xHis (fragment): 9xHis affinity tag
   4883..6240    +  misc_recomb    baculovirus recombination region (ORF1629): contains part of ORF1629
   6238..6315    -  CDS            P61 (fragment): P78_NPVAC - Experimental evidence at protein level: Swiss-Prot protein existence level 1. Plays a role in the transport of the nucleocapsids from the cytoplasm toward the host nucleus together with the host actin- polymerizing Arp2/3 complex. From Autographa californica nuclear polyhedrosis virus (AcMNPV).
   6503..7091    -  rep_origin     ori: high-copy-number ColE1/pMB1/pBR322/pUC origin of replication
   7262..8122    -  CDS            AmpR: β-lactamase; bla; confers resistance to ampicillin, carbenicillin, and related antibiotics
   8123..8227    -  promoter       AmpR promoter: bla
   8254..8709    +  rep_origin     f1 ori (sequence partly withheld): f1 bacteriophage origin of replication; arrow indicates direction of (+) strand synthesis
   8714..1       -  CDS            lacZα (fragment) (across the origin): LacZα fragment of β-galactosidase; lacZ fragment
>Addgene plasmid #40540 | pEMB52/Bag5_1_447 | depositor full sequence | sequence record 52213 | pEMB52/Bag5_1_447 sequence 8779 bps
GGAACGGCTCCGCCCACTATTAATGAAATTAAAAATTCCAATTTTAAAAAACGCAGCAAGAGAAACATTT
GTATGAAAGAATGCGTAGAAGGAAAGAAAAATGTCGTCGACATGCTGAACAACAAGATTAATATGCCTCC
GTGTATAAAAAAAATATTGAACGATTTGAAAGAAAACAATGTACCGCGCGGCGGTATGTACAGGAAGAGG
TTTATACTAAACTGTTACATTGCAAACGTGGTTTCGTGTGCCAAGTGTGAAAACCGATGTTTAATCAAGG
CTCTGACGCATTTCTACAACCACGACTCCAAGTGTGTGGGTGAAGTCATGCATCTTTTAATCAAATCCCA
AGATGTGTATAAACCACCAAACTGCCAAAAAATGAAAACTGTCGACAAGCTCTGTCCGTTTGCTGGCAAC
TGCAAGGGTCTCAATCCTATTTGTAATTATTGAATAATAAAACAATTATAAATGCTAAATTTGTTTTTTA
TTAACGATACAAACCAAACGCAACAAGAACATTTGTAGTATTATCTATAATTGAAAACGCGTAGTTATAA
TCGCTGAGGTAATATTTAAAATCATTTTCAAATGATTCACAGTTAATTTGCGACAATATAATTTTATTTT
CACATAAACTAGACGCCTTGTCGTCTTCTTCTTCGTATTCCTTCTCTTTTTCATTTTTCTCTTCATAAAA
ATTAACATAGTTATTATCGTATCCATATATGTATCTATCGTATAGAGTAAATTTTTTGTTGTCATAAATA
TATATGTCTTTTTTAATGGGGTGTATAGTACCGCTGCGCATAGTTTTTCTGTAATTTACAACAGTGCTAT
TTTCTGGTAGTTCTTCGGAGTGTGTTGCTTTAATTATTAAATTTATATAATCAATGAATTTGGGATCGTC
GGTTTTGTACAATATGTTGCCGGCATAGTACGCAGCTTCTTCTAGTTCAATTACACCATTTTTTAGCAGC
ACCGGATTAACATAACTTTCCAAAATGTTGTACGAACCGTTAAACAAAAACAGTTCACCTCCCTTTTCTA
TACTATTGTCTGCGAGCAGTTGTTTGTTGTTAAAAATAACAGCCATTGTAATGAGACGCACAAACTAATA
TCACAAACTGGAAATGTCTATCAATATATAGTTGCTGATCAGATCCTCATTGTTTGCCTCCCTGCTGCGG
TTTTTCACCGAAGTTCATGCCAGTCCAGCGTTTTTGCAGCAGAAAAGCCGCCGACTTCGGTTTGCGGTCG
CGAGTGAAGATCCCTTTCTTGTTACCGCCAACGCGCAATATGCCTTGCGAGGTCGCAAAATCGGCGAAAT
TCCATACCTGTTCACCGACGACGGCGCTGACGCGATCAAAGACGCGGTGATACATATCCAGCCATGCACA
CTGATACTCTTCACTCCACATGTCGGTGTACATTGAGTGCAGCCCGGCTAACGTATCCACGCCGTATTCG
GTGATGATAATCGGCTGATGCAGTTTCTCCTGCCAGGCCAGAAGTTCTTTTTCCAGTACCTTCTCTGCCG
TTTCCAAATCGCCGCTTTGGACATACCATCCGTAATAACGGTTCAGGCACAGCACATCAAAGAGATCGCT
GATGGTATCGGTGTGAGCGTCGCAGAACATTACATTGACGCAGGTGATCGGACGCGTCGGGTCGAGTTTA
CGCGTTGCTTCCGCCAGTGGCGCGAAATATTCCCGTGCACCTTGCGGACGGGTATCCGGTTCGTTGGCAA
TACTCCACATCACCACGCTTGGGTGGTTTTTGTCACGCGCTATCAGCTCTTTAATCGCCTGTAAGTGCGC
TTGCTGAGTTTCCCCGTTGACTGCCTCTTCGCTGTACAGTTCTTTCGGCTTGTTGCCCGCTTCGAAACCA
ATGCCTAAAGAGAGCGAAAAGCCGACAGCAGCAGTTTCATCAATCACCACGATGCCATGTTCATCTGCCC
AGTCGAGCATCTCTTCAGCGTAAGGGTAATGCGAGGTACGGTAGGAGTTGGCCCCAATCCAGTCCATTAA
TGCGTGGTCGTGCACCATCAGCACGTTATCGAATCCTTTGCCACGTAAGTCCGCATCTTCATGACGACCA
AAGCCAGTAAAGTAGAACGGTTTGTGGTTAATCAGGAACTGTTGGCCCTTCACTGCCACTGACCGGATGC
CGACGCGAAGCGGGTAGATATCACACTCTGTCTGGCTTTTGGCTGTGACGCACAGTTCATAGAGATAACC
TTCACCCGGTTGCCAGAGGTGCGGATTCACCACTTGCAAAGTCCCGCTAGTGCCTTGTCCAGTTGCAACC
ACCTGTTGATCCGCATCACGCAGTTCAACGCTGACATCACCATTGGCCACCACCTGCCAGTCAACAGACG
CGTGGTTACAGTCTTGCGCGACATGCGTCACCACGGTGATATCGTCCACCCAGGTGTTCGGCGTGGTGTA
GAGCATTACGCTGCGATGGATTCCGGCATAGTTAAAGAAATCATGGAAGTAAGACTGCTTTTTCTTGCCG
TTTTCGTCGGTAATCACCATTCCCGGCGGGATAGTCTGCCAGTTCAGTTCGTTGTTCACACAAACGGTGA
TACGTACACTTTTCCCGGCAATAACATACGGCGTGACATCGGCTTCAAATGGCGTATAGCCGCCCTGATG
CTCCATCACTTCCTGATTATTGACCCACACTTTGCCGTAATGAGTGACCGCATCGAAACGCAGCACGATA
CGCTGGCCTGCCCAACCTTTCGGTATAAAGACTTCGCGCTGATACCAGACGTTGCCCGCATAATTACGAA
TATCTGCATCGGCGAACTGATCGTTAAAACTGCCTGGCACAGCAATTGCCCGGCTTTCTTGTAACGCGCT
TTCCCACCAACGCTGATCAATTCCACAGTTTTCGCGATCCAGACTGAATGCCCACAGGCCGTCGAGTTTT
TTGATTTCACGGGTTGGGGTTTCTACAGGACGGACCATATTTATAGGTGTAATTTATGTAGCTGTAATTT
TTACCTTATTAATATTTTTTACGCTTTGCATTCGACGACTGAACTCCCAAATATATGTTTAACTCGTCTT
GGTCGTTTGAATTTTTGTTGCTGTGTTTCCTAATATTTTCCATCACCTTAAATATGTTATTGTAATCCTC
AATGTTGAACTTGCAATTGGACACGGCATAGTTTTCCATAGTCGTGTAAAACATGGTATTGGCTGCATTG
TAATACATCCGACTGAGCGGGTACGGATCTATGTGTTTGAGCAGCCTGTTCAAAAACTCTGCATCGTCGC
AAAACGGAATTTCGTCGACAGATCTGATCATGGAGATAATTAAAATGATAACCATCTCGCAAATAAATAA
GTATTTTACTGTTTTCGTAACAGTTTTGTAATAAAAAAACCTATAAATATAGGATCTATGCACCACCATC
ACCACCATCACCACTTGGTGCCCCGCGGATCCATGGACATGGGTAACCAACATCCTAGCATCAGTCGCCT
TCAAGAAATTCAGAAAGAAGTGAAGTCAGTTGAACAACAGGTGATAGGCTTCAGTGGCCTGAGCGACGAC
AAGAACTATAAGAAGCTAGAACGTATCCTGACTAAACAACTCTTCGAGATCGATAGCGTTGACACGGAGG
GTAAAGGAGACATCCAACAAGCTAGGAAACGCGCTGCTCAGGAGACCGAACGTCTATTAAAGGAGCTAGA
GCAGAACGCTAACCATCCTCATCGTATTGAGATCCAGAACATCTTTGAAGAAGCCCAATCATTAGTTAGG
GAGAAGATCGTTCCTTTCTACAACGGAGGCAACTGCGTTACTGACGAGTTCGAGGAGGGTATCCAAGACA
TCATCCTGCGTCTGACCCACGTTAAGACCGGCGGTAAGATATCACTTAGGAAGGCTAGGTACCATACCCT
TACCAAAATCTGCGCTGTTCAAGAAATAATCGAAGATTGCATGAAGAAACAACCCTCACTCCCGCTGAGT
GAAGATGCTCATCCCTCAGTAGCTAAAATCAACTTCGTGATGTGCGAGGTGAACAAGGCCCGTGGTGTCT
TAATTGCTTTGTTAATGGGCGTGAACAATAACGAAACATGCAGGCACCTGAGCTGCGTGCTGTCAGGTCT
CATTGCCGATTTAGACGCTTTAGACGTTTGCGGTCGTACCGAAATCCGTAACTATAGGCGTGAAGTAGTT
GAAGACATTAATAAGTTACTTAAGTACTTGGACTTGGAAGAGGAAGCAGACACCACAAAGGCTTTCGACC
TTAGACAGAATCATAGCATCCTGAAGATTGAGAAAGTGCTGAAGCGTATGAGGGAAATTAAGAACGAGCT
CTTACAAGCCCAGAACCCTAGTGAGTTATACCTTAGTAGTAAGACTGAGCTCCAAGGGCTAATAGGCCAA
TTGGACGAAGTGTCCCTTGAGAAGAATCCCTGCATACGCGAAGCCCGCCGTAGGGCTGTTATAGAAGTGC
AAACCCTAATCACATACATCGACCTGAAAGAGGCGCTGGAGAAGCGCAAATTATTTGCCTGCGAAGAACA
TCCTAGCCATAAGGCTGTCTGGAACGTCTTAGGCAACTTAAGCGAAATACAAGGCGAAGTTCTAAGTTTC
GACGGAAACCGTACTGACAAGAACTACATTAGGCTTGAAGAACTGCTGACTAAACAACTCTTAGCTCTCG
ACGCAGTTGATCCTCAGGGCGAAGAGAAATGTAAGGCCGCTCGTAAACAAGCCGTTAGGTTAGCTCAGAA
CATCCTGAGCTACCTGGACCTGAAGTCAGACGAGTGGGAATACTGATAAGCTTGCGGCCGCACTCGAGCA
CCACCACCACCACCACTAACCTAGGTAGCTGAGCGCATGCAAGCTGATCCGGGTTATTAGTACATTTATT
AAGCGCTAGATTCTGTGCGTTGTTGATTTACAGACAATTGTTGTACGTATTTTAATAATTCATTAAATTT
ATAATCTTTAGGGTGGTATGTTAGAGCGAAAATCAAATGATTTTCAGCGTCTTTATATCTGAATTTAAAT
ATTAAATCCTCAATAGATTTGTAAAATAGGTTTCGATTAGTTTCAAACAAGGGTTGTTTTTCCGAACCGA
TGGCTGGACTATCTAATGGATTTTCGCTCAACGCCACAAAACTTGCCAAATCTTGTAGCAGCAATCTAGC
TTTGTCGATATTCGTTTGTGTTTTGTTTTGTAATAAAGGTTCGACGTCGTTCAAAATATTATGCGCTTTT
GTATTTCTTTCATCACTGTCGTTAGTGTACAATTGACTCGACGTAAACACGTTAAATAGAGCTTGGACAT
ATTTAACATCGGGCGTGTTAGCTTTATTAGGCCGATTATCGTCGTCGTCCCAACCCTCGTCGTTAGAAGT
TGCTTCCGAAGACGATTTTGCCATAGCCACACGACGCCTATTAATTGTGTCGGCTAACACGTCCGCGATC
AAATTTGTAGTTGAGCTTTTTGGAATTATTTCTGATTGCGGGCGTTTTTGGGCGGGTTTCAATCTAACTG
TGCCCGATTTTAATTCAGACAACACGTTAGAAAGCGATGGTGCAGGCGGTGGTAACATTTCAGACGGCAA
ATCTACTAATGGCGGCGGTGGTGGAGCTGATGATAAATCTACCATCGGTGGAGGCGCAGGCGGGGCTGGC
GGCGGAGGCGGAGGCGGAGGTGGTGGCGGTGATGCAGACGGCGGTTTAGGCTCAAATGTCTCTTTAGGCA
ACACAGTCGGCACCTCAACTATTGTACTGGTTTCGGGCGCCGTTTTTGGTTTGACCGGTCTGAGACGAGT
GCGATTTTTTTCGTTTCTAATAGCTTCCAACAATTGTTGTCTGTCGTCTAAAGGTGCAGCGGGTTGAGGT
TCCGTCGGCATTGGTGGAGCGGGCGGCAATTCAGACATCGATGGTGGTGGTGGTGGTGGAGGCGCTGGAA
TGTTAGGCACGGGAGAAGGTGGTGGCGGCGGTGCCGCCGGTATAATTTGTTCTGGTTTAGTTTGTTCGCG
CACGATTGTGGGCACCGGCGCAGGCGCCGCTGGCTGCACAACGGAAGGTCGTCTGCTTCGAGGCAGCGCT
TGGGGTGGTGGCAATTCAATATTATAATTGGAATACAAATCGTAAAAATCTGCTATAAGCATTGTAATTT
CGCTATCGTTTACCGTGCCGATATTTAACAACCGCTCAATGTAAGCAATTGTATTGTAAAGAGATTGTCT
CAAGCTCGGATCGATCCCGCACGCCGATAACAAGCCTTTTCATTTTTACTACAGCATTGTAGTGGCGAGA
CACTTCGCTGTCGTCGAGGTTTAAACGCTTCCTCGCTCACTGACTCGCTGCGCTCGGTCGTTCGGCTGCG
GCGAGCGGTATCAGCTCACTCAAAGGCGGTAATACGGTTATCCACAGAATCAGGGGATAACGCAGGAAAG
AACATGTGAGCAAAAGGCCAGCAAAAGGCCAGGAACCGTAAAAAGGCCGCGTTGCTGGCGTTTTTCCATA
GGCTCCGCCCCCCTGACGAGCATCACAAAAATCGACGCTCAAGTCAGAGGTGGCGAAACCCGACAGGACT
ATAAAGATACCAGGCGTTTCCCCCTGGAAGCTCCCTCGTGCGCTCTCCTGTTCCGACCCTGCCGCTTACC
GGATACCTGTCCGCCTTTCTCCCTTCGGGAAGCGTGGCGCTTTCTCATAGCTCACGCTGTAGGTATCTCA
GTTCGGTGTAGGTCGTTCGCTCCAAGCTGGGCTGTGTGCACGAACCCCCCGTTCAGCCCGACCGCTGCGC
CTTATCCGGTAACTATCGTCTTGAGTCCAACCCGGTAAGACACGACTTATCGCCACTGGCAGCAGCCACT
GGTAACAGGATTAGCAGAGCGAGGTATGTAGGCGGTGCTACAGAGTTCTTGAAGTGGTGGCCTAACTACG
GCTACACTAGAAGGACAGTATTTGGTATCTGCGCTCTGCTGAAGCCAGTTACCTTCGGAAAAAGAGTTGG
TAGCTCTTGATCCGGCAAACAAACCACCGCTGGTAGCGGTGGTTTTTTTGTTTGCAAGCAGCAGATTACG
CGCAGAAAAAAAGGATCTCAAGAAGATCCTTTGATCTTTTCTACGGGGTCTGACGCTCAGTGGAACGAAA
ACTCACGTTAAGGGATTTTGGTCATGAGATTATCAAAAAGGATCTTCACCTAGATCCTTTTAAATTAAAA
ATGAAGTTTTAAATCAATCTAAAGTATATATGAGTAAACTTGGTCTGACAGTTACCAATGCTTAATCAGT
GAGGCACCTATCTCAGCGATCTGTCTATTTCGTTCATCCATAGTTGCCTGACTCCCCGTCGTGTAGATAA
CTACGATACGGGAGGGCTTACCATCTGGCCCCAGTGCTGCAATGATACCGCGAGACCCACGCTCACCGGC
TCCAGATTTATCAGCAATAAACCAGCCAGCCGGAAGGGCCGAGCGCAGAAGTGGTCCTGCAACTTTATCC
GCCTCCATCCAGTCTATTAATTGTTGCCGGGAAGCTAGAGTAAGTAGTTCGCCAGTTAATAGTTTGCGCA
ACGTTGTTGCCATTGCTACAGGCATCGTGGTGTCACGCTCGTCGTTTGGTATGGCTTCATTCAGCTCCGG
TTCCCAACGATCAAGGCGAGTTACATGATCCCCCATGTTGTGCAAAAAAGCGGTTAGCTCCTTCGGTCCT
CCGATCGTTGTCAGAAGTAAGTTGGCCGCAGTGTTATCACTCATGGTTATGGCAGCACTGCATAATTCTC
TTACTGTCATGCCATCCGTAAGATGCTTTTCTGTGACTGGTGAGTACTCAACCAAGTCATTCTGAGAATA
GTGTATGCGGCGACCGAGTTGCTCTTGCCCGGCGTCAATACGGGATAATACCGCGCCACATAGCAGAACT
TTAAAAGTGCTCATCATTGGAAAACGTTCTTCGGGGCGAAAACTCTCAAGGATCTTACCGCTGTTGAGAT
CCAGTTCGATGTAACCCACTCGTGCACCCAACTGATCTTCAGCATCTTTTACTTTCACCAGCGTTTCTGG
GTGAGCAAAAACAGGAAGGCAAAATGCCGCAAAAAAGGGAATAAGGGCGACACGGAAATGTTGAATACTC
ATACTCTTCCTTTTTCAATATTATTGAAGCATTTATCAGGGTTATTGTCTCATGAGCGGATACATATTTG
AATGTATTTAGAAAAATAAACAAATAGGGGTTCCGCGCACATTTCCCCGAAAAGTGCCACCTG
[124 nt withheld, positions 8254-8377]
C
[91 nt withheld, positions 8379-8469]
A
[49 nt withheld, positions 8471-8519]
CCTTTGACGTTGGAGTCCACGTTCTTT
[37 nt withheld, positions 8547-8583]
ACCCTATCTCGGTCTATTCTTTTGATTTATAAGGGATTTTGCCGATTTCGGCCTATTGGTTAAAAAATGA
GCTGATTTAACAAAAATTTAACGCGAATTTTAACAAAATATTAACGTTTACAATTTCCCATTCGCCATTC
AGGCTGCGCAACTGTTGGGAAGGGCGATCGGTGCGGGCCTCTTCGCTATTACGCCA
