>Addgene plasmid #40540 | pEMB52/Bag5_1_447 | addgene partial sequence | sequence record 157305 | DSP2466For 5'-GAATTTCGTCGACAGATC-3'
TAAATAAGTATTTTACTGTTTTCGTAACAGTTTTGTAATAAAAAAACCTATAAATATAGGATCTATGCAC
CACCATCACCACCATCACCACTTGGTGCCCCGCGGATCCATGGACATGGGTAACCAACATCCTAGCATCA
GTCGCCTTCAAGAAATTCAGAAAGAAGTGAAGTCAGTTGAACAACAGGTGATAGGCTTCAGTGGCCTGAG
CGACGACAAGAACTATAAGAAGCTAGAACGTATCCTGACTAAACAACTCTTCGAGATCGATAGCGTTGAC
ACGGAGGGTAAAGGAGACATCCAACAAGCTAGGAAACGCGCTGCTCAGGAGACCGAACGTCTATTAAAGG
AGCTAGAGCAGAACGCTAACCATCCTCATCGTATTGAGATCCAGAACATCTTTGAAGAAGCCCAATCATT
AGTTAGGGAGAAGATCGTTCCTTTCTACAACGGAGGCAACTGCGTTACTGACGAGTTCGAGGAGGGTATC
CAAGACATCATCCTGCGTCTGACCCACGTTAAGACCGGCGGTAAGATATCACTTAGGAAGGCTAGGTACC
ATACCCTTACCAAAATCTGCGCTGTTCAAGAAATAATCGAAGATTGCATGAAGAAACAACCCTCACTCCC
GCTGAGTGAAGATGCTCATCCCTCAGTAGCTAAAATCAACTTCGTGATGTGCGAGGTGAACAAGGCCCGT
GGTGTCTTAATTGCTTTGTTAATGGGCGTGAACAATAACGAAACATGCAGGCACCTGAGCTGCGTGCTGT
CAGGTCTCATTGCCGATTTAGACGCTTTAGACGTTTGCGGTCGTACCGAAATCCGTAACTATAGGCGTGA
AGTAGTTGAAGACATTAATAAGTTACTTAAGTACTTG
