>Addgene plasmid #40540 | pEMB52/Bag5_1_447 | addgene partial sequence | sequence record 157307 | DSP2466Rev 5'-AATAACCCGGATCAGCTT-3'
GTGGTGGTGGTGGTGGTGCTCGAGTGCGGCCGCAAGCTTATCAGTATTCCCACTCGTCTGACTTCAGGTC
CAGGTAGCTCAGGATGTTCTGAGCTAACCTAACGGCTTGTTTACGAGCGGCCTTACATTTCTCTTCGCCC
TGAGGATCAACTGCGTCGAGAGCTAAGAGTTGTTTAGTCAGCAGTTCTTCAAGCCTAATGTAGTTCTTGT
CAGTACGGTTTCCGTCGAAACTTAGAACTTCGCCTTGTATTTCGCTTAAGTTGCCTAAGACGTTCCAGAC
AGCCTTATGGCTAGGATGTTCTTCGCAGGCAAATAATTTGCGCTTCTCCAGCGCCTCTTTCAGGTCGATG
TATGTGATTAGGGTTTGCACTTCTATAACAGCCCTACGGCGGGCTTCGCGTATGCAGGGATTCTTCTCAA
GGGACACTTCGTCCAATTGGCCTATTAGCCCTTGGAGCTCAGTCTTACTACTAAGGTATAACTCACTAGG
GTTCTGGGCTTGTAAGAGCTCGTTCTTAATTTCCCTCATACGCTTCAGCACTTTCTCAATCTTCAGGATG
CTATGATTCTGTCTAAGGTCGAAAGCCTTTGTGGTGTCTGCTTCCTCTTCCAAGTCCAAGTACTTAAGTA
ACTTATTAATGTCTTCAACTACTTCACGCCTATAGTTACGGATTTCGGTACGACCGCAAACGTCTAAAGC
GTCTAAATCGGCAATGAGACCTGACAGCACGCAGCTCAGGTGCCTGCATGTTTCGTTATTGTTCACGCCC
ATTAACAAAGCAATTAAGACACCACGGGCC
